Addgene plasmid #130936: pB-EF1a-NLuc-IRES-Puro
Purpose: PiggyBac vector for constitutive NanoLuc expression in mammalian cells
Depositing lab: James Thomson. Depositing organization: Morgridge Institute for Research. Publication: An In Vitro Human Segmentation Clock Model Derived from Embryonic Stem Cells. Chu LF, Mamott D, Ni Z, Bacher R, Liu C, Swanson S, Kendziorski C, Stewart R, Thomson JA. Cell Rep. 2019 Aug 27;28(9):2247-2255.e5. doi: 10.1016/j.celrep.2019.07.090. PubMed 31461642.
Backbone
  Vector backbone: pB-EF1a-IRES-Puro
  Total vector size (bp): 8050
  Vector type: Mammalian Expression
  Selectable markers: Puromycin
Growth in bacteria
  Bacterial resistance: Ampicillin, 100 μg/mL
  Growth temperature: 37°C
  Growth strain: NEB Stable
  Copy number: High Copy
Gene/Insert
  Gene/Insert name: NanoLuc (alt name: NLuc)
  Species: Synthetic
  Insert size (bp): 513
  GenBank ID: JQ437370
  Promoter: EF1a
  Cloning method: Restriction Enzyme; 5′ cloning site BstBI (not destroyed); 3′ cloning site BsrGI (not destroyed)
  Sequencing primers: 5′ TAGGCCAGCTTGGCACTTGATGTA; 3′ CCTAGGAATGCTCGTCAAGAAG
Terms and licenses: Academic/Nonprofit Terms; Industry Terms: Not Available to Industry
How to cite: pB-EF1a-NLuc-IRES-Puro was a gift from James Thomson (Addgene plasmid # 130936 ; http://n2t.net/addgene:130936 ; RRID:Addgene_130936)
