[The description below was written by a language model from this plasmid's Addgene catalogue record and pLannotate feature annotations shown in this document.]
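Description:
pB-EF1a-NLuc-IRES-Puro is a PiggyBac transposon-based mammalian expression plasmid, built on the pB-EF1a-IRES-Puro backbone, that provides constitutive NanoLuc luciferase expression in mammalian cells. It is propagated in E. coli as a high-copy plasmid through a ColE1/pUC-type origin and selected with ampicillin via the β-lactamase gene and its own promoter. The catalogue lists a size of about 8.05 kb, in close agreement with the 8,064 nt sequenced record. Leftover cloning-vector fragments (lacZα, lac promoter/operator, CAP site, and pieces of lacI, rop and bom) are also detected and appear to be backbone remnants with no role in the payload.

The expression cassette is a single bicistronic unit. The strong constitutive human EF-1α promoter drives a human codon-optimized, synthetic NanoLuc (Nluc) coding sequence, cloned between BstBI and BsrGI sites that remain intact. This is followed by a chimeric intron, an EMCV IRES and the puromycin N-acetyltransferase gene, with an SV40 polyadenylation region annotated downstream (on the opposite strand). Because luciferase and PuroR are translated from the same transcript, puromycin selection enriches for cells that also express the reporter. A single lox2272 site lies downstream of the cassette; the record does not explain its function. The automated annotation did not call the PiggyBac terminal repeats, so their positions are not documented here, although the vector's stated design implies that the cassette is integrated into the genome when a PiggyBac transposase is supplied. The construct suits the generation of stable, constitutively luminescent cell lines, for example as a reference or control reporter; it was deposited in connection with a study modelling the human segmentation clock in embryonic stem cell derivatives.
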