Features (pLannotate 1.2.2; 20 found; start..end, strand, type, name):
    137..236     +  misc_feature   bom (fragment): basis of mobility region from pBR322
    242..399     -  CDS            lacZα (fragment): LacZα fragment of β-galactosidase; lacZ fragment
   1423..2585    +  promoter       EF-1α promoter: strong constitutive promoter for human elongation factor EF-1α
   2612..2629    +  misc_feature   MCS (fragment): multiple cloning site
   2635..3150    +  CDS            Nluc: NanoLuc® luciferase human codon-optimized
   3205..3434    +  intron         chimeric intron: chimera between introns from adenovirus and immunoglobulin heavy chain genes
   3603..4065    +  misc_feature   IRES: internal ribosome entry site (IRES) of the encephalomyocarditis virus (EMCV)
   4098..4697    +  CDS            PuroR: puromycin N-acetyltransferase; pac from Streptomyces alboniger; confers resistance to puromycin
   4747..4812    +  CDS            dmpM (fragment): DMPM_STRAD - Protein inferred from homology: Swiss-Prot protein existence level 3. From Streptomyces alboniger.
   4827..4961    -  polyA_signal   SV40 poly(A) signal: SV40 polyadenylation signal
   4984..5067    -  CDS            large T antigen (fragment): large T antigen from SV40 (simian virus 40)
   5432..5465    +  protein_bind   lox2272: Cre-mediated recombination occurs in the 8-bp core sequence (GGATACTT). lox2272 sites are compatible with each other, but incompatible with loxP or loxN sites (Lee and Saito, 1988). Cre recombinase
   5867..5883    -  protein_bind   lac operator: The lac repressor binds to the lac operator to inhibit transcription in E. coli. This inhibition can be relieved by adding lactose or isopropyl-β-D-thiogalactopyranoside (IPTG). lac repressor encoded by lacI
   5891..5921    -  promoter       lac promoter: promoter for the E. coli lac operon
   5936..5957    -  protein_bind   CAP binding site: CAP binding activates transcription in the presence of cAMP. E. coli catabolite activator protein
   5970..6062    -  CDS            lacI (fragment): lac repressor; lacI; The lac repressor binds to the lac operator to inhibit transcription in E. coli. This inhibition can be relieved by adding lactose or isopropyl-β-D-thiogalactopyranoside (IPTG).
   6245..6833    -  rep_origin     ori: high-copy-number ColE1/pMB1/pBR322/pUC origin of replication
   7004..7864    -  CDS            AmpR: β-lactamase; bla; confers resistance to ampicillin, carbenicillin, and related antibiotics
   7865..7969    -  promoter       AmpR promoter: bla
   8064..35      +  CDS            rop (fragment) (across the origin): Rop protein, which maintains plasmids at low copy number; rop
>Addgene plasmid #130936 | pB-EF1a-NLuc-IRES-Puro | addgene full sequence | sequence record 274359 | Addgene NGS Result
TCGCGCGTTTCGGTGATGACGGTGAAAACCTCTGACACATGCAGCTCCCGGAGACGGTCACAGCTTGTCT
GTAAGCGGATGCCGGGAGCAGACAAGCCCGTCAGGGCGCGTCAGCGGGTGTTGGCGGGTGTCGGGGCTGG
CTTAACTATGCGGCATCAGAGCAGATTGTACTGAGAGTGCACCATATGCGGTGTGAAATACCGCACAGAT
GCGTAAGGAGAAAATACCGCATCAGGCGCCATTCGCCATTCAGGCTGCGCAACTGTTGGGAAGGGCGATC
GGTGCGGGCCTCTTCGCTATTACGCCAGCTGGCGAAAGGGGGATGTGCTGCAAGGCGATTAAGTTGGGTA
ACGCCAGGGTTTTCCCAGTCACGACGTTGTAAAACGACGGCCAGTGAATTCAAGCTTTATTATTTAACCC
TAGAAAGATAATCATATTGTGACGTACGTTAAAGATAATCATGCGTAAAATTGACGCATGTGTTTTATCG
GTCTGTATATCGAGGTTTATTTATTAATTTGAATAGATATTAAGTTTTATTATATTTACACTTACATACT
AATAATAAATTCAACAAACAATTTATTTATGTTTATTTATTTATTAAAAAAAAACAAAAACTCAAAATTT
CTTCTATAAAGTAACAAAACTTTTAAACATTCTCTCTTTTACAAAAATAAACTTATTTTGTACTTTAAAA
ACAGTCATGTTGTAATCGATAATAAGTAATTAGCTTAACCTATACATAATAGAAACAAATTATACTTATT
AGTCAGTCAGAAACAACTTTGGCACATATCAATATTATGCTCTCGTTAATTAACTCGAGGGATCCGGCGC
GCCTGTCATTCTAAATCTCTCTTTCAGCCTAAAGCTTTTTCCCCGTATCCCCCCAGGTGTCTGCAGGCTC
AAAGAGCAGCGAGAAGCGTTCAGAGGAAAGCGATCCCGTGCCACCTTCCCCGTGCCCGGGCTGTCCCCGC
ACGCTGCCGGCTCGGGGATGCGGGGGGAGCGCCGGACCGGAGCGGAGCCCCGGGCGGCTCGCTGCTGCCC
CCTAGCGGGGGAGGGACGTAATTACATCCCTGGGGGCTTTGGGAGGGGGCTGTCCCCGTGAGCTCCCAGG
CGCGCCTGTCATTCTAAATCTCTCTTTCAGCCTAAAGCTTTTTCCCCGTATCCCCCCAGGTGTCTGCAGG
CTCAAAGAGCAGCGAGAAGCGTTCAGAGGAAAGCGATCCCGTGCCACCTTCCCCGTGCCCGGGCTGTCCC
CGCACGCTGCCGGCTCGGGGATGCGGGGGGAGCGCCGGACCGGAGCGGAGCCCCGGGCGGCTCGCTGCTG
CCCCCTAGCGGGGGAGGGACGTAATTACATCCCTGGGGGCTTTGGGGGGGGGCTGTCCCCGTGAGCTCCC
AGGCGCGCCGCTAGCTTCGTGAGGCTCCGGTGCCCGTCAGTGGGCAGAGCGCACATCGCCCACAGTCCCC
GAGAAGTTGGGGGGAGGGGTCGGCAATTGAACCGGTGCCTAGAGAAGGTGGCGCGGGGTAAACTGGGAAA
GTGATGTCGTGTACTGGCTCCGCCTTTTTCCCGAGGGTGGGGGAGAACCGTATATAAGTGCAGTAGTCGC
CGTGAACGTTCTTTTTCGCAACGGGTTTGCCGCCAGAACACAGGTAAGTGCCGTGTGTGGTTCCCGCGGG
CCTGGCCTCTTTACGGGTTATGGCCCTTGCGTGCCTTGAATTACTTCCACCTGGCTCCAGTACGTGATTC
TTGATCCCGAGCTGGAGCCAGGGGCGGGCCTTGCGCTTTAGGAGCCCCTTCGCCTCGTGCTTGAGTTGAG
GCCTGGCCTGGGCGCTGGGGCCGCCGCGTGCGAATCTGGTGGCACCTTCGCGCCTGTCTCGCTGCTTTCG
ATAAGTCTCTAGCCATTTAAAATTTTTGATGACCTGCTGCGACGCTTTTTTTCTGGCAAGATAGTCTTGT
AAATGCGGGCCAGGATCTGCACACTGGTATTTCGGTTTTTGGGGCCGCGGGCGGCGACGGGGCCCGTGCG
TCCCAGCGCACATGTTCGGCGAGGCGGGGCCTGCGAGCGCGGCCACCGAGAATCGGACGGGGGTAGTCTC
AAGCTGGCCGGCCTGCTCTGGTGCCTGGCCTCGCGCCGCCGTGTATCGCCCCGCCCTGGGCGGCAAGGCT
GGCCCGGTCGGCACCAGTTGCGTGAGCGGAAAGATGGCCGCTTCCCGGCCCTGCTCCAGGGGGCTCAAAA
TGGAGGACGCGGCGCTCGGGAGAGCGGGCGGGTGAGTCACCCACACAAAGGAAAGGGGCCTTTCCGTCCT
CAGCCGTCGCTTCATGTGACTCCACGGAGTACCGGGCGCCGTCCAGGCACCTCGATTAGTTCTGGAGCTT
TTGGAGTACGTCGTCTTTAGGTTGGGGGGAGGGGTTTTATGCGATGGAGTTTCCCCACACTGAGTGGGTG
GAGACTGAAGTTAGGCCAGCTTGGCACTTGATGTAATTCTCCTTGGAATTTGCCCTTTTTGAGTTTGGAT
CTTGGTTCATTCTCAAGCCTCAGACAGTGGTTCAAAGTTTTTTTCTTCCATTTCAGGTGTCGTGAACACG
TGGTCGCGGCCAATTCTGCAGTCGAGCTCAAGCTTCGAACCACCATGGTCTTCACACTCGAAGATTTCGT
TGGGGACTGGCGACAGACAGCCGGCTACAACCTGGACCAAGTCCTTGAACAGGGAGGTGTGTCCAGTTTG
TTTCAGAATCTCGGGGTGTCCGTAACTCCGATCCAAAGGATTGTCCTGAGCGGTGAAAATGGGCTGAAGA
TCGACATCCATGTCATCATCCCGTATGAAGGTCTGAGCGGCGACCAAATGGGCCAGATCGAAAAAATTTT
TAAGGTGGTGTACCCTGTGGATGATCATCACTTTAAGGTGATCCTGCACTATGGCACACTGGTAATCGAC
GGGGTTACGCCGAACATGATCGACTATTTCGGACGGCCGTATGAAGGCATCGCCGTGTTCGACGGCAAAA
AGATCACTGTAACAGGGACCCTGTGGAACGGCAACAAAATTATCGACGAGCGCCTGATCAACCCCGACGG
CTCCCTGCTGTTCCGAGTAACCATCAACGGAGTGACCGGCTGGCGGCTGTGCGAACGCATTCTGGCGTAA
GCGGCCGCGACTCTACTGGAATTAATTCGCTGTCTGCGAGGGCCAGCTGTTGGGGTGAGTACTCCCTCTC
AAAAGCGGGCATGACTTCTGCGCTAAGATTGTCAGTTTCCAAAAACGAGGAGGATTTGATATTCACCTGG
CCCGCGGTGATGCCTTTGAGGGTGGCCGCGTCCATCTGGTCAGAAAAGACAATCTTTTTGTTGTCAAGCT
TGAGGTGTGGCAGGCTTGAGATCTGGCCATACACTTGAGTGACAATGACATCCACTTTGCCTTTCTCTCC
ACAGGTGTCCACTCCCAGGTCCAACTGCAGGTCGAGCATGCATCTAGGGCGGCCAATTCCGCCCCTCTCC
CCCCCCCCCCCCTAACGTTACTGGCCGAAGCCGCTTGGAATAAGGCCGGTGTGCGTTTGTCTATATGTTA
TTTTCCACCATATTGCCGTCTTTTGGCAATGTGAGGGCCCGGAAACCTGGCCCTGTCTTCTTGACGAGCA
TTCCTAGGGGTCTTTCCCCTCTCGCCAAAGGAATGCAAGGTCTGTTGAATGTCGTGAAGGAAGCAGTTCC
TCTGGAAGCTTCTTGAAGACAAACAACGTCTGTAGCGACCCTTTGCAGGCAGCGGAACCCCCCACCTGGC
GACAGGTGCCTCTGCGGCCAAAAGCCACGTGTATAAGATACACCTGCAAAGGCGGCACAACCCCAGTGCC
ACGTTGTGAGTTGGATAGTTGTGGAAAGAGTCAAATGGCTCTCCTCAAGCGTATTCAACAAGGGGCTGAA
GGATGCCCAGAAGGTACCCCATTGTATGGGATCTGATCTGGGGCCTCGGTGCACATGCTTTACATGTGTT
TAGTCGAGGTTAAAAAAACGTCTAGGCCCCCCGAACCACGGGGACGTGGTTTTCCTTTGAAAAACACGAT
GATAAGCTTGCCACAACCCACAAGGAGACGACCTTCCATGACCGAGTACAAGCCCACGGTGCGCCTCGCC
ACCCGCGACGACGTCCCCCGGGCCGTACGCACCCTCGCCGCCGCGTTCGCCGACTACCCCGCCACGCGCC
ACACCGTCGACCCGGACCGCCACATCGAGCGGGTCACCGAGCTGCAAGAACTCTTCCTCACGCGCGTCGG
GCTCGACATCGGCAAGGTGTGGGTCGCGGACGACGGCGCCGCGGTGGCGGTCTGGACCACGCCGGAGAGC
GTCGAAGCGGGGGCGGTGTTCGCCGAGATCGGCCCGCGCATGGCCGAGTTGAGCGGTTCCCGGCTGGCCG
CGCAGCAACAGATGGAAGGCCTCCTGGCGCCGCACCGGCCCAAGGAGCCCGCGTGGTTCCTGGCCACCGT
CGGCGTCTCGCCCGACCACCAGGGCAAGGGTCTGGGCAGCGCCGTCGTGCTCCCCGGAGTGGAGGCGGCC
GAGCGCGCCGGGGTGCCCGCCTTCCTGGAGACCTCCGCGCCCCGCAACCTCCCCTTCTACGAGCGGCTCG
GCTTCACCGTCACCGCCGACGTCGAGGTGCCCGAAGGACCGCGCACCTGGTGCATGACCCGCAAGCCCGG
TGCCTGACGCCCGCCCCACGACCCGCAGCGCCCGACCGAAAGGAGCGCACGACCCCATGGCTCCGACCGA
AGCCACCCGGGGCGGCCCCGCCGACCCCGCACCCGCCCCCGAGGCCCACCGACTCTAGAGCTCGCTGATC
CAGACATGATAAGATACATTGATGAGTTTGGACAAACCACAACTAGAATGCAGTGAAAAAAATGCTTTAT
TTGTGAAATTTGTGATGCTATTGCTTTATTTGTAACCATTATAAGCTGCAATAAACAAGTTAACAACAAC
AATTGCATTCATTTTATGTTTCAGGTTCAGGGGGAGGTGTGGGAGGTTTTTTAAAGCAAGTAAAACCTCT
ACAAATGTGGTATGGCTGATTATGATCCGGCTGCCTCGCGCTTAATTAACCCGGGGGCCGCCTGGGAACT
GCCGCTGGCCCCCCACCGCCCCAAGGATCTCCGGTCCCCGCCCGGCTTGCTGACGTCACGGATGCCCCAG
GGTGTGCTGGGCAGGTAGCGGGAGCCTGGGAAATGGAGTCCATTAGCAGAAGTGGCCACTTCCAGGAGTC
GCTGTGCCCCGATGCACACTGGGAAGTCCGCAGCTCCGAGGCCCCCAGTGGAAATCGCCAGATGAGGGCC
TCCTCCGGGGAATGCTGGGAAATGGAGTCTACAGGCCGGAGGGGTCCCCACGGCATACTAGCAAGTGTGT
GTAGCACCGCGTAAAGGGGATGAATAGCAGACTGCCCCGGGATAACTTCGTATAGGATACTTTATACGAA
GTTATGAGCTCTGTGATAATCACTAGTGAATTGATACTAGTCGGTCACGATATCTATAACAAGAAAATAT
ATATATAATAAGTTATCACGTAAGTAGAACATGAAATAACAATATAATTATCGTATGAGTTAAATCTTAA
AAGTCACGTAAAAGATAATCATGCGTCATTTTGACTCACGCGGTCGTTATAGTTCAAAATCAGTGACACT
TACCGCATTGACAAGCACGCCTCACGGGAGCTCCAAGCGGCGACTGAGATGTCCTAAATGCACAGCGACG
GATTCGCGCTATTTAGAAAGAGAGAGCAATATTTCAAGAATGCATGCGTCAATTTTACGCAGACTATCTT
TCTAGGGTTAAAAAAAGCTTGGCGTAATCATGGTCATAGCTGTTTCCTGTGTGAAATTGTTATCCGCTCA
CAATTCCACACAACATACGAGCCGGAAGCATAAAGTGTAAAGCCTGGGGTGCCTAATGAGTGAGCTAACT
CACATTAATTGCGTTGCGCTCACTGCCCGCTTTCCAGTCGGGAAACCTGTCGTGCCAGCTGCATTAATGA
ATCGGCCAACGCGCGGGGAGAGGCGGTTTGCGTATTGGGCGCTCTTCCGCTTCCTCGCTCACTGACTCGC
TGCGCTCGGTCGTTCGGCTGCGGCGAGCGGTATCAGCTCACTCAAAGGCGGTAATACGGTTATCCACAGA
ATCAGGGGATAACGCAGGAAAGAACATGTGAGCAAAAGGCCAGCAAAAGGCCAGGAACCGTAAAAAGGCC
GCGTTGCTGGCGTTTTTCCATAGGCTCCGCCCCCCTGACGAGCATCACAAAAATCGACGCTCAAGTCAGA
GGTGGCGAAACCCGACAGGACTATAAAGATACCAGGCGTTTCCCCCTGGAAGCTCCCTCGTGCGCTCTCC
TGTTCCGACCCTGCCGCTTACCGGATACCTGTCCGCCTTTCTCCCTTCGGGAAGCGTGGCGCTTTCTCAT
AGCTCACGCTGTAGGTATCTCAGTTCGGTGTAGGTCGTTCGCTCCAAGCTGGGCTGTGTGCACGAACCCC
CCGTTCAGCCCGACCGCTGCGCCTTATCCGGTAACTATCGTCTTGAGTCCAACCCGGTAAGACACGACTT
ATCGCCACTGGCAGCAGCCACTGGTAACAGGATTAGCAGAGCGAGGTATGTAGGCGGTGCTACAGAGTTC
TTGAAGTGGTGGCCTAACTACGGCTACACTAGAAGAACAGTATTTGGTATCTGCGCTCTGCTGAAGCCAG
TTACCTTCGGAAAAAGAGTTGGTAGCTCTTGATCCGGCAAACAAACCACCGCTGGTAGCGGTGGTTTTTT
TGTTTGCAAGCAGCAGATTACGCGCAGAAAAAAAGGATCTCAAGAAGATCCTTTGATCTTTTCTACGGGG
TCTGACGCTCAGTGGAACGAAAACTCACGTTAAGGGATTTTGGTCATGAGATTATCAAAAAGGATCTTCA
CCTAGATCCTTTTAAATTAAAAATGAAGTTTTAAATCAATCTAAAGTATATATGAGTAAACTTGGTCTGA
CAGTTACCAATGCTTAATCAGTGAGGCACCTATCTCAGCGATCTGTCTATTTCGTTCATCCATAGTTGCC
TGACTCCCCGTCGTGTAGATAACTACGATACGGGAGGGCTTACCATCTGGCCCCAGTGCTGCAATGATAC
CGCGAGACCCACGCTCACCGGCTCCAGATTTATCAGCAATAAACCAGCCAGCCGGAAGGGCCGAGCGCAG
AAGTGGTCCTGCAACTTTATCCGCCTCCATCCAGTCTATTAATTGTTGCCGGGAAGCTAGAGTAAGTAGT
TCGCCAGTTAATAGTTTGCGCAACGTTGTTGCCATTGCTACAGGCATCGTGGTGTCACGCTCGTCGTTTG
GTATGGCTTCATTCAGCTCCGGTTCCCAACGATCAAGGCGAGTTACATGATCCCCCATGTTGTGCAAAAA
AGCGGTTAGCTCCTTCGGTCCTCCGATCGTTGTCAGAAGTAAGTTGGCCGCAGTGTTATCACTCATGGTT
ATGGCAGCACTGCATAATTCTCTTACTGTCATGCCATCCGTAAGATGCTTTTCTGTGACTGGTGAGTACT
CAACCAAGTCATTCTGAGAATAGTGTATGCGGCGACCGAGTTGCTCTTGCCCGGCGTCAATACGGGATAA
TACCGCGCCACATAGCAGAACTTTAAAAGTGCTCATCATTGGAAAACGTTCTTCGGGGCGAAAACTCTCA
AGGATCTTACCGCTGTTGAGATCCAGTTCGATGTAACCCACTCGTGCACCCAACTGATCTTCAGCATCTT
TTACTTTCACCAGCGTTTCTGGGTGAGCAAAAACAGGAAGGCAAAATGCCGCAAAAAAGGGAATAAGGGC
GACACGGAAATGTTGAATACTCATACTCTTCCTTTTTCAATATTATTGAAGCATTTATCAGGGTTATTGT
CTCATGAGCGGATACATATTTGAATGTATTTAGAAAAATAAACAAATAGGGGTTCCGCGCACATTTCCCC
GAAAAGTGCCACCTGACGTCTAAGAAACCATTATTATCATGACATTAACCTATAAAAATAGGCGTATCAC
GAGGCCCTTTCGTC
